>Addgene plasmid #217039 | pMV-hAT-6_DR | addgene full sequence | sequence record 443458 | Addgene NGS Result
AAAATAAACAAATAGGGGTTCCGCGCACATTTCCCCGAAAAGTGCCACCTGACGTCTAAGAAACCATTAT
TATCATGACATTAACCTATAAAAATAGGCGTATCACGAGGCCCTTTCGTTGTAAAACGACGGCCAGTCGA
ACCACGCAATGCGTCTCGATCCGCAGTGTCTTGCGTCTCTAAGCTTCTATGTATTAGGCTTGGGCGATAT
TACGGTAATATCGTATACCGCGGGATCTAAAAATAGCAACGGTGTCAGTTTCAATACCGTTATACCGTCA
TAAAAAAATTTTTTTAAAAGGCACTTTTATAGGAGTCAAGGATTAAATATTATGAAAATATAATTTATTT
AATAATTAAAATGCGTATGTGTCGTTGTCATTACGGGACAGCGTGGAGAAAGAGAGAGGTGAGGAAACAC
CGGTGCTAGCAATTCTACCGGGTAGGGGAGGCGCTTTTCCCAAGGCAGTCTGGAGCATGCGCTTTAGCAG
CCCCGCTGGGCACTTGGCGCTACACAAGTGGCCTCTGGCCTCGCACACATTCCACATCCACCGGTAGGCG
CCAACCGGCTCCGTTCTTTGGTGGCCCCTTCGCGCCACCTTCTACTCCTCCCCTAGTCAGGAAGTTCCCC
CCCGCCCCGCAGCTCGCGTCGTGCAGGACGTGACAAATGGAAGTAGCACGTCTCACTAGTCTCGTGCAGA
TGGACAGCACCGCTGAGCAATGGAAGCGGGTAGGCCTTTGGGGCAGCGGCCAATAGCAGCTTTGCTCCTT
CGCTTTCTGGGCTCAGAGGCTGGGAAGGGGTGGGTCCGGGGGCGGGCTCAGGGGCGGGCTCAGGGGCGGG
GCGGGCGCCCGAAGGTCCTCCGGAGGCCCGGCATTCTGCACGCTTCAAAAGCGCACGTCTGCCGCGCTGT
TCTCCTCTTCCTCATCTCCGGGCCTTTCGACCTGCAGCCAACGCCACCATGGGGACCGAGTACAAGCCCA
CGGTGCGCCTCGCCACCCGCGACGACGTCCCCCGGGCCGTACGCACCCTCGCCGCCGCGTTCGCCGACTA
CCCCGCCACGCGCCACACCGTCGACCCGGACCGCCACATCGAGCGGGTCACCGAGCTGCAAGAACTCTTC
CTCACGCGCGTCGGGCTCGACATCGGCAAGGTGTGGGTCGCGGACGACGGCGCCGCGGTGGCGGTCTGGA
CCACGCCGGAGAGCGTCGAAGCGGGGGCGGTGTTCGCCGAGATCGGCCCGCGCATGGCCGAGTTGAGCGG
TTCCCGGCTGGCCGCGCAGCAACAGATGGAAGGCCTCCTGGCGCCGCACCGGCCCAAGGAGCCCGCGTGG
TTCCTGGCCACCGTCGGCGTCTCGCCCGACCACCAGGGCAAGGGTCTGGGCAGCGCCGTCGTGCTCCCCG
GAGTGGAGGCGGCCGAGCGCGCCGGGGTGCCCGCCTTCCTGGAGACCTCCGCGCCCCGCAACCTCCCCTT
CTACGAGCGGCTCGGCTTCACCGTCACCGCCGACGTCGAGGTGCCCGAAGGACCGCGCACCTGGTGCATG
ACCCGCAAGCCCGGTGCCATCGATGCCACTAACTTCTCCCTGTTGAAACAAGCAGGGGATGTCGAAGAGA
ATCCCGGGCCAATGGTGAGCAAGGGCGAGGAGCTGTTCACCGGGGTGGTGCCCATCCTGGTCGAGCTGGA
CGGCGACGTAAACGGCCACAAGTTCAGCGTGTCCGGCGAGGGCGAGGGCGATGCCACCTACGGCAAGCTG
ACCCTGAAGTTCATCTGCACCACCGGCAAGCTGCCCGTGCCCTGGCCCACCCTCGTGACCACCCTGACCT
ACGGCGTGCAGTGCTTCAGCCGCTACCCCGACCACATGAAGCAGCACGACTTCTTCAAGTCCGCCATGCC
CGAAGGCTACGTCCAGGAGCGCACCATCTTCTTCAAGGACGACGGCAACTACAAGACCCGCGCCGAGGTG
AAGTTCGAGGGCGACACCCTGGTGAACCGCATCGAGCTGAAGGGCATCGACTTCAAGGAGGACGGCAACA
TCCTGGGGCACAAGCTGGAGTACAACTACAACAGCCACAACGTCTATATCATGGCCGACAAGCAGAAGAA
CGGCATCAAGGTGAACTTCAAGATCCGCCACAACATCGAGGACGGCAGCGTGCAGCTCGCCGACCACTAC
CAGCAGAACACCCCCATCGGCGACGGCCCCGTGCTGCTGCCCGACAACCACTACCTGAGCACCCAGTCCG
CCCTGAGCAAAGACCCCAACGAGAAGCGCGATCACATGGTCCTGCTGGAGTTCGTGACCGCCGCCGGGAT
CACTCTCGGCATGGACGAGCTGTACAAGTAATTAATTAAGCTCGCTGATCAGCCTCGACTGTGCCTTCTA
GTTGCCAGCCATCTGTTGTTTGCCCCTCCCCCGTGCCTTCCTTGACCCTGGAAGGTGCCACTCCCACTGT
CCTTTCCTAATAAAATGAGGAAATTGCATCGCATTGTCTGAGTAGGTGTCATTCTATTCTGGGGGGTGGG
GTGGGGCAGGACAGCAAGGGGGAGGATTGGGAAGACAATAGCAGGCATGCTGGGGATGCGGTGGGCTCTA
TGGCTTCTGAGGCGCGCCCTCGAGAATAAAATAAATTATTAAATAAATAAAATAAAAAAACATGTTTTTA
ATTGTTTTTATTTCTGGGACTTATTTAGCCTGAGAAATGTGCATGCAATTTTAACTAAATAGAATAATGT
ACATTAATGGACGTATTTATTTATTCGTGTATTTAGGCCTATTTATTCATTTATTTATCCGTTAAACTAA
TAAATAGGCCTTAATAAGTAAATTTCGTTTATTTTAGGCCTATTTATTCATTCATTCGTTTATGTAGGCC
TATTCATTCATTCGTTCGTTTATTAAGGCCTATTTATTCGTTTATTTTTTTATTTAAGCCTATTTATTCT
TTTATTTAAGCCTATTCATTTGTTTATTTAAGCCTATTTATTCGTTTATTTAAGCTCATTTATTAATTTA
TTCGTTTATTTAAGCCTATCTATTCGTTTATTTAAGCCTATTTATTCGTTTATTTAAGCCTATTTATTAA
TTTATTTGTTTATTTAAGCTTATTTATTAAGTTATTCGTTCATTTAAGCTTATTTATTCATTCATACGTT
TATTTAAGCCTATTTATTCGTTTATTTAAGCCTATTTATTCATTTATCTAAGCCTATTTATTGTTTATTT
AGGCTAATTCATTTATTTTGTTAAACGGATAAGTGGAAAAATACGCCTTTGTTTATTTAGACTTACTCAT
TAATTATTTCGTTTATTTATGCCAATTTATTCATTCGTTTATTTAGGCCAATTCATTAATTTCATCGTTT
ATTCATTCATTAATTCATCCATCCATCCGTCGGCAGGACTGCGCAACTCGCTGGGGCTCCAAACTGGCAA
TGGTGGAGCGCATCCTCGAGCAGGCCCAAGCGATCAGACACGTCCTGTCTGATGACAGAAGGAGCAGCCT
GTCCCTGACCTGGCAGGACATGGACGTCTTGAAAGCTATTCACGAAGCACTGAAACCAGTCGGTGACTTC
ACTGATATTTTGTCAGGAGAAAATTATGTGACCAGTTCCTGTATCCTCCCCATACTACAGCTCTGCAGGG
ACAATGTTTTGGCTGCGTCAGAAAATGACCTTCAGCTAACAAAGTCAATCAAAACTGGAATTCTAACAAA
GCTGGAGGCCAAGTATGAATCCAGTTCAGTGCGCAAAATATTGCGAAAATGCACTTTCCTCGACCCGCGT
TACCGCGGAGGATATGAGGCAGATGACAACGCATTGGCTGAGACAAAGGCTGAATTACAGGCTGAGATCG
TCAGCTTAGAGGCAGCAGGTCCAGTGGCCATAAGAGTGGAAGAGGGAGAGGCGCAACTAGAACCCTTACG
AAAAAAAATGACTCTGGGAAGTATGCTGCAAAAAAAACCTGATGCAATGGCAGGTGCCGTCGGCAGCGGC
ACCGTAGAAGACCGAGTCGGAGCTGAAATAACAGCTTACTGTTTGGAGCCAGTTACTCAAGGAGACGAGG
ACCCACTTCTTTGGTGGAAATCTGCTGCCGGGCGTTTTCCCCAGATGTCACGAGTGGCACGAAAATACCT
GTGCGTCTGTGCCACAAGCACACCATCGGAACGGGTTTTCAGCACCGCAGGTAAAGTTGTCGGTCCACAA
CGTTCCCTGTTAAAGCCCGACAAAGTAAACATGCTGGTTTTTCTAGCGAAAAATATTGATTAGATTGATG
CCAATTGCAATTTGTTTCTATTCGCATTGTTTAATTTTGTTTAATTAATTCAGGTATTTTTATTTGCTTT
ACGTTAGGAATTATATTAGAAGACTGGAAATAAGTTTTTGTTTAGGACCATTGCTCTGCAATACTTTTTA
TAATAAGGATGATGTTTATGTTAGCCTAATTAATCTCTGGTTGACTGTTGTGTTTTTTTGCATATTTTAT
AATTTTATAACTGCTCTTCTTTGTTATTAAAAGTTCTGGCGGTGTGATTTAATTGATTTGTGCGCGCGTT
TCTGCGCGAAAACGGTTCTATATGTTTTATGTTTATTTAATTCTGTTTGACTGTCGTATTTGCACTTTGT
TGCTAATAAAAGATGTTTACTTTGTTGTTAATATTGTTGTACATGTTATTTTGTTATTGTTTTATTGTTT
GGTATTCCTTTCTAAACGGCTTAGGCACAAGCCAACAGTTTGGTGACGCTGTCTGAGCTTACGTCATAAT
TTTTAAATTATTCACGGTAATACCGGATACCGAGGTAAAATAGGGAGGCGGTTTGACGGTGTCAAAATTT
GGATACCGCCCAAGCCTACTATGTATGGGCCCAGAGACGGAGTCACTGCCAACCGAGACGGTCATAGCTG
TTTCCTGTGTGCCGCTTCCTCGCTCACTGACTCGCTGCGCTCGGTCGTTCGGCTGCGGCGAGCGGTATCA
GCTCACTCAAAGGCGGTAATACGGTTACCCACAGAATCAGGGGATAACGCAGGAAAGAACATGTGAGCAA
AAGGCCAGCAAAAGGCCAGGAACCGTAAAAAGGCCGCGTTGCTGGCGTTTTTCCATAGGCTCCGCCCCCC
TGACGAGCATCACAAAAATCGACGCTCAAGTCAGAGGTGGCGAAACCCGACAGGACTATAAAGATACCAG
GCGTTTCCCCCTGGAAGCTCCCTCGTGCGCTCTCCTGTTCCGACCCTGCCGCTTACCGGATACCTGTCCG
CCTTTCTCCCTTCGGGAAGCGTGGCGCTTTCTCATAGCTCACGCTGTAGGTATCTCAGTTCGGTGTAGGT
CGTTCGCTCCAAGCTGGGCTGTGTGCACGAACCCCCCGTTCAGCCCGACCGCTGCGCCTTATCCGGTAAC
TATCGTCTTGAGTCCAACCCGGTAAGACACGACTTATCGCCACTGGCAGCAGCCACTGGTAACAGGATTA
GCAGAGCGAGGTATGTAGGCGGTGCTACAGAGTTCTTGAAGTGGTGGCCTAACTACGGCTACACTAGAAG
AACAGTATTTGGTATCTGCGCTCTGCTGAAGCCAGTTACCTTCGGAAAAAGAGTTGGTAGCTCTTGATCC
GGCAAACAAACCACCGCTGGTAGCGGTGGTTTTTTTGTTTGCAAGCAGCAGATTACGCGCAGAAAAAAAG
GATCTCAAGAAGATCCTTTGATCTTTTCTACGGGGTCTGACGCTCAGTGGAACGAAAACTCACGTTAAGG
GATTTTGGTCATGAGATTATCAAAAAGGATCTTCACCTAGATCCTTTTAAATTAAAAATGAAGTTTTAAA
TCAATCTAAAGTATATATGAGTAAACTTGGTCTGACAGTTACCAATGCTTAATCAGTGAGGCACCTATCT
CAGCGATCTGTCTCTTTCGTTCATCCATAGTTGCCTGACTCCCCGTCGTGTAGATAACTACGATACGGGA
GGGCTTACCATCTGGCCCCAGTGCTGCAATAATACCGCGGGACCCACGCTCACCGGCTCCAGATTTATCA
GCAATAAACCAGCCAGCCGGAAGGGCCGAGCGCAGAAGTGGTCCTGCAACTTTATCCGCCTCCATCCAGT
CTATTAATTGTTGCCGGGAAGCTAGAGTAAGTAGTTCGCCAGTTAATAGTTTGCGCAACGTTGTTGCCAT
CGCTACAGGCATCGTGGTATCACGCTCGTCGTTTGGTATGGCTTCATTCAGCTCCGGTTCCCAACGATCA
AGGCGAGTTACATGATCCCCCATGTTGCGCAAAAAAGCGGTTAGCTCCTTCGGTCCTCCGATCGTTGTCA
GAAGTAAGTTGGCCGCCGTGTTATCACTCATGGTTATGGCAGCACTACATAATTCTCTTACTGTCATGCC
ATCCGTAAGATGCTTTTCTGTGACTGGTGAGTACTCAACCAAGTCATTCTGAGAATAGTGTATGCGGCGA
CCGAGTTGCTCTTGCCCGGCGTCAATACGGGATAATACCGCGCCACATAGCAGAACTTTAAAAGTGCTCA
TCATTGGAAAACGTTCTTCGGGGCGAAAACTCTCAAGGATCTTACCGCTGTTGAGATCCAGTTCGATGTA
ACCCACTCGTGCACCCAACTGATCTTCAGCATCTTTTACTTTCACCAGCGTTTCTGGGTGAGCAAAAACA
GGAAGGCAAAATGCCGCAAAAAAGGGAATAAGGGCGACACGGAAATGTTGAATACTCATACTCTTCCTTT
TTCAATATTATTGAAGCATTTATCAGGGTTATTGTCTCATGAGCGGATACATATTTGAATGTATTTAGA
Features (pLannotate 1.2.2; 8 found; start..end, strand, type, name):
    117..137     -  CDS            lacZα (fragment): LacZα fragment of β-galactosidase; lacZ fragment
    440..939     +  promoter       PGK promoter: mouse phosphoglycerate kinase 1 promoter
    964..1558    +  CDS            PuroR (fragment): puromycin N-acetyltransferase; pac from Streptomyces alboniger; confers resistance to puromycin
   1622..2341    +  CDS            EGFP: the original enhanced GFP (Yang et al., 1996) mammalian codon-optimized
   2369..2593    +  polyA_signal   bGH poly(A) signal: bovine growth hormone polyadenylation signal
   5090..5678    -  rep_origin     ori: high-copy-number ColE1/pMB1/pBR322/pUC origin of replication
   5849..6709    -  CDS            AmpR: β-lactamase; bla; confers resistance to ampicillin, carbenicillin, and related antibiotics
   6710..25      -  promoter       AmpR promoter (across the origin): bla
