[The description below was written by a language model from this plasmid's Addgene catalogue record and pLannotate feature annotations shown in this document.]
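Description:
pMV-hAT-6_DR is a transposon donor plasmid built on the pMV backbone and catalogued as a mammalian expression vector. It is a 6,789-nt high-copy plasmid maintained in E. coli through a ColE1/pUC-type origin of replication and selected with ampicillin via the β-lactamase gene and its native promoter. A short remnant of lacZα is also detected, presumably a leftover from the cloning backbone.

The recorded insert is the pair of terminal inverted repeats (TIRs) of hAT-6_DR, a DNA transposon of the hAT superfamily, listed as synthetic. In a donor plasmid of this kind, the TIRs are the sequences a cognate transposase recognises in order to excise the intervening DNA and integrate it into the host genome. The transposase has to be supplied separately, since no transposase coding sequence is annotated here. The automated feature table does not annotate the TIRs themselves, so their exact positions are not given, and a stretch of roughly 2.5 kb between the polyadenylation signal and the origin carries no annotation.

The annotated reporter cassette consists of the mouse PGK promoter driving a puromycin N-acetyltransferase coding sequence followed closely by EGFP and terminated by the bovine growth hormone polyadenylation signal. The short gap between the two coding sequences suggests they are linked in a single transcript, but the linking element is not identified in the record. This cassette is presumably the cargo flanked by the TIRs, so stable integration could be scored by puromycin resistance or green fluorescence. The plasmid comes from a survey testing many DNA transposons for activity in human cells as potential genome engineering tools.
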