Addgene plasmid #217039: pMV-hAT-6_DR
Purpose: Donor plasmid of hAT-6_DR Transposon
Depositing lab: Haoyi Wang. Depositing organization: Institute of Zoology, Chinese Academy of Sciences. Publication: Heterologous survey of 130 DNA transposons in human cells highlights their functional divergence and expands the genome engineering toolbox. Zhang T, Tan S, Tang N, Li Y, Zhang C, Sun J, Guo Y, Gao H, Cai Y, Sun W, Wang C, Fu L, Ma H, Wu Y, Hu X, Zhang X, Gee P, Yan W, Zhao Y, Chen Q, Guo B, Wang H, Zhang YE. Cell. 2024 Jul 11;187(14):3741-3760.e30. doi: 10.1016/j.cell.2024.05.007. Epub 2024 Jun 5. PubMed 38843831.
Backbone
  Vector backbone: pMV
  Vector type: Mammalian Expression
Growth in bacteria
  Bacterial resistance: Ampicillin, 100 μg/mL
  Growth temperature: 37°C
  Growth strain: DH5alpha
  Copy number: High Copy
Gene/Insert
  Gene/Insert name: TIRs of hAT-6_DR transposon (alt name: hAT-6_DR)
  Species: Synthetic
  Cloning method: Restriction Enzyme; 5′ cloning site Unknown (unknown if destroyed); 3′ cloning site Unknown (unknown if destroyed)
Terms and licenses: Academic/Nonprofit Terms; Industry Terms: Not Available to Industry
How to cite: pMV-hAT-6_DR was a gift from Haoyi Wang (Addgene plasmid # 217039 ; http://n2t.net/addgene:217039 ; RRID:Addgene_217039)
